Addgene plasmid #207278: pHCMV_HCV_E1
Purpose: Mammalian expression of Hepatitis C virus E1 protein
Depositing lab: Feng Zhang. Publication: Cell type-specific delivery by modular envelope design. Strebinger D, Frangieh CJ, Friedrich MJ, Faure G, Macrae RK, Zhang F. Nat Commun. 2023 Aug 23;14(1):5141. doi: 10.1038/s41467-023-40788-8. PubMed 37612276.
Backbone
  Vector backbone: pHCMV
  Backbone manufacturer: Clontech
  Backbone size w/o insert (bp): 4764
  Vector type: Mammalian Expression
Growth in bacteria
  Bacterial resistance: Ampicillin, 100 μg/mL
  Growth temperature: 37°C
  Growth strain: NEB Stable
  Copy number: High Copy
Gene/Insert
  Gene/Insert name: HCV_E1
  Species: Hepatitis C virus
  Insert size (bp): 579
  Mutation: mammalian codon optimization
  Promoter: CMV promoter
  Cloning method: Restriction Enzyme; 5′ cloning site EcoRI (not destroyed); 3′ cloning site BglII (not destroyed)
Resource information
  A portion of this plasmid was derived from a plasmid made by: synthesis
Terms and licenses: Academic/Nonprofit Terms; Industry Terms: Not Available to Industry
Depositor comments: NCBI Reference Sequence: YP_009709862.1
How to cite: pHCMV_HCV_E1 was a gift from Feng Zhang (Addgene plasmid # 207278 ; http://n2t.net/addgene:207278 ; RRID:Addgene_207278)
