[The description below was written by a language model from this plasmid's Addgene catalogue record and pLannotate feature annotations shown in this document.]
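Description:
pHCMV_HCV_E1 is a mammalian expression plasmid built on the pHCMV backbone that drives production of the Hepatitis C virus envelope glycoprotein E1. The sequenced plasmid is 5,343 nt, consistent with a 4,764 bp backbone plus a 579 bp insert. It is maintained in E. coli through a high-copy ColE1/pUC-type origin and selected with ampicillin via the β-lactamase gene and its native promoter. The backbone also retains pBluescript-derived remnants that play no role in the mammalian cassette: an f1 phage origin, fragments of lacZα and lacI, the lac promoter/operator with its CAP site, a T7 promoter and part of the multiple cloning site.

The expression unit consists of the human CMV immediate-early enhancer and promoter, followed by a rabbit β-globin intron, which typically improves mRNA processing and expression, then the E1 coding sequence, and finally the rabbit β-globin polyadenylation signal. The E1 open reading frame was made synthetically with mammalian codon optimization and inserted between EcoRI and BglII sites, both of which are preserved. The automated annotation matches this region to a fragment of the HCV polyprotein; the descriptive text attached to that match concerns E2, but this reflects the polyprotein database entry, and the catalogue fields identify the insert as E1. No epitope tag, reporter or mammalian selection marker is annotated.

The stated purpose is simply mammalian expression of E1. The associated publication concerns modular envelope design for cell type-specific delivery, which suggests the plasmid supplies a viral envelope component by transfection. The record does not detail its specific use.
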