Features (pLannotate 1.2.2; 16 found; start..end, strand, type, name):
     97..476     +  enhancer       CMV enhancer: human cytomegalovirus immediate early enhancer
    477..680     +  promoter       CMV promoter: human cytomegalovirus (CMV) immediate early promoter
    792..1364    +  intron         β-globin intron: intron from rabbit β-globin gene
   1419..2000    +  CDS            POLG_HCVHK (fragment): Experimental evidence at protein level: Swiss-Prot protein existence level 1. [Envelope glycoprotein E2]: Forms a heterodimer with envelope glycoprotein E1, which mediates virus attachment to the host cell, virion internalization through clathrin-dependent endocytosis and fusion with host membrane (By similarity). Fusion with the host cell is most likely mediated by both E1 and E2, through conformational rearrangements of the heterodimer required for fusion rather than a classical class II fusion mechanism (By similarity). The interaction between envelope glycoprotein E2 and host apolipoprotei
   2113..2168    +  polyA_signal   β-globin poly(A) signal: rabbit β-globin polyadenylation signal (Gil and Proudfoot, 1987)
   2550..2566    -  protein_bind   lac operator: The lac repressor binds to the lac operator to inhibit transcription in E. coli. This inhibition can be relieved by adding lactose or isopropyl-β-D-thiogalactopyranoside (IPTG). lac repressor encoded by lacI
   2574..2604    -  promoter       lac promoter: promoter for the E. coli lac operon
   2619..2640    -  protein_bind   CAP binding site: CAP binding activates transcription in the presence of cAMP. E. coli catabolite activator protein
   2653..2745    -  CDS            lacI (fragment): lac repressor; lacI; The lac repressor binds to the lac operator to inhibit transcription in E. coli. This inhibition can be relieved by adding lactose or isopropyl-β-D-thiogalactopyranoside (IPTG).
   2928..3516    -  rep_origin     ori: high-copy-number ColE1/pMB1/pBR322/pUC origin of replication
   3687..4547    -  CDS            AmpR: β-lactamase; bla; confers resistance to ampicillin, carbenicillin, and related antibiotics
   4548..4652    -  promoter       AmpR promoter: bla
   4705..5133    -  rep_origin     f1 ori (sequence partly withheld): f1 bacteriophage origin of replication; arrow indicates direction of (+) strand synthesis
   5138..5293    -  CDS            lacZα (fragment): LacZα fragment of β-galactosidase; lacZ fragment
   5301..5319    +  promoter       T7 promoter: promoter for bacteriophage T7 RNA polymerase
   5328..14      +  misc_feature   MCS (fragment) (across the origin): pBluescript multiple cloning site
>Addgene plasmid #207278 | pHCMV_HCV_E1 | addgene full sequence | sequence record 407414 | Addgene NGS Result
GCGGCCGCTCTAGAGAGCTTGGCCCATTGCATACGTTGTATCCATATCATAATATGTACATTTATATTGG
CTCATGTCCAACATTACCGCCATGTTGACATTGATTATTGACTAGTTATTAATAGTAATCAATTACGGGG
TCATTAGTTCATAGCCCATATATGGAGTTCCGCGTTACATAACTTACGGTAAATGGCCCGCCTGGCTGAC
CGCCCAACGACCCCCGCCCATTGACGTCAATAATGACGTATGTTCCCATAGTAACGCCAATAGGGACTTT
CCATTGACGTCAATGGGTGGAGTATTTACGGTAAACTGCCCACTTGGCAGTACATCAAGTGTATCATATG
CCAAGTACGCCCCCTATTGACGTCAATGACGGTAAATGGCCCGCCTGGCATTATGCCCAGTACATGACCT
TATGGGACTTTCCTACTTGGCAGTACATCTACGTATTAGTCATCGCTATTACCATGGTGATGCGGTTTTG
GCAGTACATCAATGGGCGTGGATAGCGGTTTGACTCACGGGGATTTCCAAGTCTCCACCCCATTGACGTC
AATGGGAGTTTGTTTTGGCACCAAAATCAACGGGACTTTCCAAAATGTCGTAACAACTCCGCCCCATTGA
CGCAAATGGGCGGTAGGCGTGTACGGTGGGAGGTCTATATAAGCAGAGCTCGTTTAGTGAACCGTCAGAT
CGCCTGGACACGCCATCCACGCTGTTTTGACCTCCATAGATGACACCGGGACCGATCCAGCCTCCGGTCG
ACCGATCCTGAGAACTTCAGGGTGAGTTTGGGGACCCTTGATTGTTCTTTCTTTTTCGCTATTGTAAAAT
TCATGTTATATGGAGGGGGCAAAGTTTTCAGGGTGTTGTTTAGAATGGGAAGATGTCCCTTGTATCACCA
TGGACCCTCATGATAATTTTGTTTCTTTCACTTTCTACTCTGTTGACAACCATTGTCTCCTCTTATTTTC
TTTTCATTTTCTGTAACTTTTTCGTTAAACTTTAGCTTGCATTTGTAACGAATTTTTAAATTCACTTTTG
TTTATTTGTCAGATTGTAAGTACTTTCTCTAATCACTTTTTTTTCAAGGCAATCAGGGTATATTATATTG
TACTTCAGCACAGTTTTAGAGAACAATTGTTATAATTAAATGATAAGGTAGAATATTTCTGCATATAAAT
TCTGGCTGGCGTGGAAATATTCTTATTGGTAGAAACAACTACACCCTGGTCATCATCCTGCCTTTCTCTT
TATGGTTACAATGATATACACTGTTTGAGATGAGGATAAAATACTCTGAGTCCAAACCGGGCCCCTCTGC
TAACCATGTTCATGCCTTCTTCTCTTTCCTACAGCTCCTGGGCAACGTGCTGGTTGTTGTGCTGTCTCAT
CATTTTGGCAAAGAATTCGCCACCATGTACCAAGTGAGAAACAGCAGCGGACTGTATCACGTGACCAACG
ACTGTCCCAACAGCTCCATCGTGTACGAGGCCGCCGATGCCATTCTGCATACACCCGGCTGTGTGCCTTG
CGTGAGAGAAGGCAACGCCTCTAGATGTTGGGTGGCCGTGACACCTACCGTGGCTACAAGGGACGGCAAG
CTGCCCACCACCCAGCTGAGGAGACACATCGATCTGCTGGTCGGCTCCGCTACACTGTGTAGCGCTCTGT
ACGTGGGCGATCTGTGTGGCTCCGTGTTTCTGGTGGGCCAGCTGTTCACCTTTAGCCCTAGGAGACACTG
GACCACCCAAGACTGCAACTGTTCCATCTACCCCGGCCACATCACCGGCCATAGAATGGCTTGGGACATG
ATGATGAATTGGAGCCCCACAGCTGCTCTGGTGGTCGCTCAACTGCTGAGGATCCCCCAAGCCATCATGG
ACATGATCGCCGGCGCCCACTGGGGAGTGCTCGCTGGCATTGCCTACTTCAGCATGGTGGGCAACTGGGC
CAAGGTGCTGGTGGTGCTGCTGCTGTTCGCTGGCGTGGACGCTTGATGTCTTCCTGGAGCTCCAGTCATT
GACTATAACGTCTCAGATCTTTTTCCCTCTGCCAAAAATTATGGGGACATCATGAAGCCCCTTGAGCATC
TGACTTCTGGCTAATAAAGGAAATTTATTTTCATTGCAATAGTGTGTTGGAATTTTTTGTGTCTCTCACT
CGGAAGGACATATGGGAGGGCAAATCATTTAAAACATCAGAATGAGTATTTGGTTTAGAGTTTGGCAACA
TATGCCCATATGCTGGCTGCCATGAACAAAGGTTGGCTATAAAGAGGTCATCAGTATATGAAACAGCCCC
CTGCTGTCCATTCCTTATTCCATAGAAAAGCCTTGACTTGAGGTTAGATTTTTTTTATATTTTGTTTTGT
GTTATTTTTTTCTTTAACATCCCTAAAATTTTCCTTACATGTTTTACTAGCCAGATTTTTCCTCCTCTCC
TGACTACTCCCAGTCATAGCTGTCCCTCTTCTCTTATGGAGATCCCTCGACGGATCGGCCGCAATTCGTA
ATCATGTCATAGCTGTTTCCTGTGTGAAATTGTTATCCGCTCACAATTCCACACAACATACGAGCCGGAA
GCATAAAGTGTAAAGCCTGGGGTGCCTAATGAGTGAGCTAACTCACATTAATTGCGTTGCGCTCACTGCC
CGCTTTCCAGTCGGGAAACCTGTCGTGCCAGCTGCATTAATGAATCGGCCAACGCGCGGGGAGAGGCGGT
TTGCGTATTGGGCGCTCTTCCGCTTCCTCGCTCACTGACTCGCTGCGCTCGGTCGTTCGGCTGCGGCGAG
CGGTATCAGCTCACTCAAAGGCGGTAATACGGTTATCCACAGAATCAGGGGATAACGCAGGAAAGAACAT
GTGAGCAAAAGGCCAGCAAAAGGCCAGGAACCGTAAAAAGGCCGCGTTGCTGGCGTTTTTCCATAGGCTC
CGCCCCCCTGACGAGCATCACAAAAATCGACGCTCAAGTCAGAGGTGGCGAAACCCGACAGGACTATAAA
GATACCAGGCGTTTCCCCCTGGAAGCTCCCTCGTGCGCTCTCCTGTTCCGACCCTGCCGCTTACCGGATA
CCTGTCCGCCTTTCTCCCTTCGGGAAGCGTGGCGCTTTCTCATAGCTCACGCTGTAGGTATCTCAGTTCG
GTGTAGGTCGTTCGCTCCAAGCTGGGCTGTGTGCACGAACCCCCCGTTCAGCCCGACCGCTGCGCCTTAT
CCGGTAACTATCGTCTTGAGTCCAACCCGGTAAGACACGACTTATCGCCACTGGCAGCAGCCACTGGTAA
CAGGATTAGCAGAGCGAGGTATGTAGGCGGTGCTACAGAGTTCTTGAAGTGGTGGCCTAACTACGGCTAC
ACTAGAAGAACAGTATTTGGTATCTGCGCTCTGCTGAAGCCAGTTACCTTCGGAAAAAGAGTTGGTAGCT
CTTGATCCGGCAAACAAACCACCGCTGGTAGCGGTGGTTTTTTTGTTTGCAAGCAGCAGATTACGCGCAG
AAAAAAAGGATCTCAAGAAGATCCTTTGATCTTTTCTACGGGGTCTGACGCTCAGTGGAACGAAAACTCA
CGTTAAGGGATTTTGGTCATGAGATTATCAAAAAGGATCTTCACCTAGATCCTTTTAAATTAAAAATGAA
GTTTTAAATCAATCTAAAGTATATATGAGTAAACTTGGTCTGACAGTTACCAATGCTTAATCAGTGAGGC
ACCTATCTCAGCGATCTGTCTATTTCGTTCATCCATAGTTGCCTGACTCCCCGTCGTGTAGATAACTACG
ATACGGGAGGGCTTACCATCTGGCCCCAGTGCTGCAATGATACCGCGAGACCCACGCTCACCGGCACCAG
ATTTATCAGCAATAAACCAGCCAGCCGGAAGGGCCGAGCGCAGAAGTGGTCCTGCAACTTTATCCGCCTC
CATCCAGTCTATTAATTGTTGCCGGGAAGCTAGAGTAAGTAGTTCGCCAGTTAATAGTTTGCGCAACGTT
GTTGCCATTGCTACAGGCATCGTGGTGTCACGCTCGTCGTTTGGTATGGCTTCATTCAGCTCCGGTTCCC
AACGATCAAGGCGAGTTACATGATCCCCCATGTTGTGCAAAAAAGCGGTTAGCTCCTTCGGTCCTCCGAT
CGTTGTCAGAAGTAAGTTGGCCGCAGTGTTATCACTCATGGTTATGGCAGCACTGCATAATTCTCTTACT
GTCATGCCATCCGTAAGATGCTTTTCTGTGACTGGTGAGTACTCAACCAAGTCATTCTGAGAATAGTGTA
TGCGGCGACCGAGTTGCTCTTGCCCGGCGTCAATACGGGATAATACCGCGCCACATAGCAGAACTTTAAA
AGTGCTCATCATTGGAAAACGTTCTTCGGGGCGAAAACTCTCAAGGATCTTACCGCTGTTGAGATCCAGT
TCGATGTAACCCACTCGTGCACCCAACTGATCTTCAGCATCTTTTACTTTCACCAGCGTTTCTGGGTGAG
CAAAAACAGGAAGGCAAAATGCCGCAAAAAAGGGAATAAGGGCGACACGGAAATGTTGAATACTCATACT
CTTCCTTTTTCAATATTATTGAAGCATTTATCAGGGTTATTGTCTCATGAGCGGATACATATTTGAATGT
ATTTAGAAAAATAAACAAATAGGGGTTCCGCGCACATTTCCCCGAAAAGTGCCACCTAAATTGTAAGCGT
TAATATTTTGTTAAAATTCGCGTTAAATTTTTGTTAAATCAGCTCATTTTTTAACCAATAGGCCGAAATC
GGCAAAATCCCTTATAAATCAAAAGAATAGACCGAGATAGGGT
[37 nt withheld, positions 4804-4840]
AAAGAACGTGGACTCCAACGTCAAAGG
[49 nt withheld, positions 4868-4916]
T
[91 nt withheld, positions 4918-5008]
G
[124 nt withheld, positions 5010-5133]
CCCATTCGCCATTCAGGCTGCGCAACTGTTGGGAAGGGCGATCGGTGCGGGCCTCTTCGCTATTACGCCA
GCTGGCGAAAGGGGGATGTGCTGCAAGGCGATTAAGTTGGGTAACGCCAGGGTTTTCCCAGTCACGACGT
TGTAAAACGACGGCCAGTGAGCGCGCGTAATACGACTCACTATAGGGCGAATTGGAGCTCCACCGCGGTG
